Addgene plasmid #53712: pMiR-CIP2A-miR-375-mutC&D
Purpose: Luciferase reporter assay for CIP2A with point mutation on miR-375 binding sites
Depositing lab: Edward Chan. Depositing organization: University of Florida. Publication: Tumor suppressor miR-375 regulates MYC expression via repression of CIP2A coding sequence through multiple miRNA-mRNA interactions. Jung HM, Patel RS, Phillips BL, Wang H, Cohen DM, Reinhold WC, Chang LJ, Yang LJ, Chan EK. Mol Biol Cell. 2013 Jun;24(11):1638-48, S1-7. doi: 10.1091/mbc.E12-12-0891. Epub 2013 Apr 3. PubMed 23552692.
Backbone
  Vector backbone: pMiR-Target
  Backbone manufacturer: Origene
  Backbone size w/o insert (bp): 7900
  Total vector size (bp): 9200
  Vector type: Luciferase
Growth in bacteria
  Bacterial resistance: Kanamycin, 50 μg/mL
  Growth temperature: 37°C
  Growth strain: DH5alpha
  Copy number: Unknown
Gene/Insert
  Gene/Insert name: CIP2A (alt names: p90; KIAA1524)
  Species: H. sapiens (human)
  Insert size (bp): 1300
  Mutation: Mutation on miR-375 binding site C&D (refer to citation)*
  GenBank ID: NM_020890.2
  Entrez Gene: CIP2A (a.k.a. KIAA1524, NOCIVA, p90)
  Cloning method: Restriction Enzyme; 5′ cloning site EcoR1 (not destroyed); 3′ cloning site Not1 (not destroyed)
  Sequencing primers: 5′ AGAAGCTGCGCGGTGGTGTTGTG; 3′ CTGGAGGATCATCCAGCCGGCGT
Terms and licenses: Academic/Nonprofit Terms; Industry Terms: Not Available to Industry
Depositor comments: *Addgene quality control sequence finds one additional unreported mismatch in CIP2A. Depositor says that it is fine for distribution and should function as reported.
How to cite: pMiR-CIP2A-miR-375-mutC&D was a gift from Edward Chan (Addgene plasmid # 53712 ; http://n2t.net/addgene:53712 ; RRID:Addgene_53712)
