[The description below was written by a language model from this plasmid's Addgene catalogue record.]
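Description:
pMiR-CIP2A-miR-375-mutC&D is a luciferase reporter plasmid built on the commercial pMiR-Target backbone, a vector designed for testing microRNA–target interactions in cultured cells. The backbone is about 7.9 kb and the complete construct about 9.2 kb. It is propagated in E. coli under kanamycin selection; the copy number is listed as unknown. The record does not include a feature table, so the promoter driving luciferase, the origin of replication and any additional markers or reporters on the backbone are not stated here.

The insert is a fragment of roughly 1.3 kb from human CIP2A (also known as KIAA1524 or p90), cloned between EcoRI and NotI sites that both remain intact. In this type of reporter the candidate target sequence is linked to the luciferase transcript, so that binding of a microRNA to sites within the fragment lowers luciferase output. The associated study concerns repression of CIP2A by the tumour suppressor miR-375 through multiple interaction sites in the CIP2A coding sequence, with downstream effects on MYC expression. This version carries point mutations in two of those predicted miR-375 binding sites, designated C and D; the exact changes are defined in the publication rather than in the record. It is intended as a binding-site mutant for comparison with other reporters in luciferase assays, to test whether sites C and D contribute to miR-375-mediated repression. Repository quality-control sequencing found one additional unreported mismatch in the CIP2A fragment, which the depositor considers not to affect function.
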