>Addgene plasmid #53712 | pMiR-CIP2A-miR-375-mutC&D | depositor partial sequence | sequence record 83959 | pMiR-CIP2A-miR-375-mutC&D sequence 1204 bps
CATGGCAGGTGCTAAAGATGACGGCAAGTTGGCGCCCGCAAGATCCGCGAGATTCTCATTAAGGCAAGAA
GGGCGGAAAGATCGCCGTGTAACAATTGGCAGAGCTCAGAATTCGGCACGAGCGGCACGATGAGAATATC
TGACATAATGGATGTATATGAAATGAAACTATCCACATTAGCTTCCAAAGAAAGCAGGCTACAAGATCTT
TTGGAAACAAAAGCTCTAGCCCTTGCACAGGCTGATAGACTGATTGCTCAGCATCGCTGTCAAAGAACTC
AAGCTGAAACAGAGGCACGGACACTTGCTAGTATGTTGAGAGAAGTTGAGAGAAAAAATGAAGAGCTTAG
TGTGTTGCTGAAGGCGCAGCAAGTTGAATCAGAAAGAGCGCAGAGTGATATTGAGCATCTCTTTCAACAT
AATAGGAAGTTAGAGTCTGTGGCTGAAGAACATGAAATACTGACAAAATCCTACATGGAACTTCTTCAGA
GAAATGAAAGTACTGAAAAGAAGAATAAAGATTTACAGATCACATGTGATTCTCTGATGTTACAAATTGA
GACAGTGAAAAAGTTGAATGAGTCACTCAAGGATTGTAATGAAAAAAGTATTGCCCAATTAATAGAGAAA
GAAGAACAGAGAAAAGAAGTACAGAATCAGCTAGTAGACAGAGAACATAAGCTAGCAAATTTGCATCAAA
AAACAAAAGTACAAGAAGAAAAGATTAAAACCTTACAAAAGGAAAGGGAAGATAAGGAAGAAACCATTGA
TATCCTTAGAAAAGAATTAAGCAGAACAGAACAGATAAGAAAAGAGTTGAGCATTAAGGCTTCCTCCCTA
GAGGTTCAAAAGGCACAATTAGAAGGTCGTTTGGAAGAGAAAGAGTCCTTGGTGAAACTTCAGCAAGAGG
AATTGAACAAACACTCCCACATGATAGCAATGATCCACAGTTTAAGTGGTGGAAAAAATAAAATCCAGAA
ACTGTGAATCTCAGTATATAGACATTATGGCATTTTGGAATTTGTAATCTCATGATATTTTTTGATGTTA
TTTATTCTATTGAGGGGGGGTGGGTAGGGGGAGTTAATTTGTGACCTCGTACATAGAGTTATTTATTCTA
ATTTAAGTTAAAGAACCCTGATTCTGTTGCATGTTTTNATTNGATANTGANTGAATTNATTTTCTAAAGT
TTTACCTTTTTTGG
