>Addgene plasmid #53712 | pMiR-CIP2A-miR-375-mutC&D | addgene partial sequence | sequence record 90977 | TK-pA-R 5'-ttgtctccttccgtgtttca-3'
GGCGTCCCGGAAAACGATTCCGAAGCCCAACCTTTCATAGAAGGCGGCGGTGGAATCGAAATCTCGTGAT
GGCAGGTTGGGCGTCGCTTGGTCGGTCATTTTCTTCGAATCTAGATGCCGCGGCCGCTCTAGAAGTACTC
TCGAGTTTTTTTTTTTTTTTTTTACTTTACTTTTTACTTTTACTCTCTCTATATTTTTATTTTGTAATCT
TTAGGACTGTTATACCAAGAAAGTTTGGTCTTAAGATCTAAATAATCACAAATGAGAATAAATAAGACAG
GCAAAACAGAATAGAAAGCAACTAAGAAAAAGGAAAGAACCTTAGAAAAATGATAATGGAGGTTAAAAAT
GATTTTCTAATGTAAGAACCAAAGAAAACCTTAAGCCATAAAAGCCAGAAACAAAAAGTAAAACTTAGAA
AATTAAATTTCTATTCAAACTATCAAATAAAAAACATGCAACAGATCAGGGTCTTTACTAAATTAGATAA
TAACTTCTTATTGTTACGAAGTCACAAATTAACTCCCCTACCCACCCCCCCTCCAATAGATAAATACATC
AAAAATATCATGAGATTACAAATTCCAAAATGCCATAATGTCTATATACTGAGATTCACAGTTTCTGGAT
TTATTTTTCCACCACTTAAACTGTGGATCATTGCTATCATGTGGGAGTGTTTGTTCAATTCCTCTTGCTG
AAGTTTCACCAAGGACTCTTTCTCTTCCAAACGACCTTCTAATTGTGCCTTTTGAACCTCTAGGGAGGAA
GCCTTAATGCTCAAC
