>Addgene plasmid #53712 | pMiR-CIP2A-miR-375-mutC&D | addgene partial sequence | sequence record 91006 | CMV-F 5'-CGCAAATGGGCGGTAGGCGTG-3'
CGTTTAGTGAACCGTCAGAATTTTGTAATACGACTCACTATAGGGCGGCCGGGAATCGTCGACTGGATCC
AGTACCGAGGAGATCTGCGCCGCGTTCGCCATGAGCGAGCTGATCAAGGAGAACATGCACATGAAGCTGT
ACATGGAGGGCACCGTGAACAACCACCACTTCAAGTGCACATCCGAGGGCGAAGGCAAGCCCTACGAGGG
CACCCAGACCATGAAGATCAAGGTGGTCGAGGGCGGCCCTCTCCCCTTCGCCTTCGACATCCTGGCTACC
AGCTTCATGTACGGCAGCAAAGCCTTCATCAACCACACCCAGGGCATCCCCGACTTCTTTAAGCAGTCCT
TCCCTGAGGGCTTCACATGGGAGAGAATCACCACATACGAAGACGGGGGCGTGCTGACCGCTACCCAGGA
CACCAGCTTCCAGAACGGCTGCATCATCTACAACGTCAAGATCAACGGGGTGAACTTCCCATCCAACGGC
CCTGTGATGCAGAAGAAAACACGCGGCTGGGAGGCCAACACCGAGATGCTGTACCCCGCTGACGGCGGCC
TGAGAGGCCACAGCCAGATGGCCCTGAAGCTCGTGGGCGGGGGCTACCTGCACTGCTCCTTCAAGACCAC
ATACAGATCCAAGAAACCCGCTAAGAACCTCAAGATGCCCGGCTTCCACTTCGTGGACCACAGACTGGAA
AGAATCAAGGAGGCCGACAAAGAGACCTACGTCGAGCAGCACGAGATGGCTGTGGCCAAGTACTGCGACC
TCCCTAGCAAACTGGGGCACAGATCGCGTCCCTCGAGCAGAAACTCATCTCAGAAGAGGATCTGGCAGCA
AATGATATCCTGGATTACAAGGATGACGACGATAAGGTTTAAACGGCCGGCCGCGGTCATAGCTGTTTCC
TGAACAGATCCCGGGTGGCATCCCTGTGACCCCTCCCCAGTGCCTCTCCTGGCCCTGGAAGTTGCCACTC
CAGTGCC
