>Addgene plasmid #53712 | pMiR-CIP2A-miR-375-mutC&D | addgene partial sequence | sequence record 91053 | Fluc-F1 5'-AGAAGCTGCGCGGTGGTGTTGTG-3'
CCTAAAGGACTGACCGGCAAGTTGGACGCCCGCAAGATCCGCGAGATTCTCATTAAGGCCAAGAAGGGCG
GAAAGATCGCCGTGTAACAATTGGCAGAGCTCAGAATTCGGCACGAGCGGCACGATGAGAATATCTGACA
TAATGGATGTATATGAAATGAAACTATCCACATTAGCTTCCAAAGAAAGCAGGCTACAAGATCTTTTGGA
AACAAAAGCTCTAGCCCTTGCACAGGCTGATAGACTGATTGCTCAGCATCGCCGTCAAAGAACTCAAGCT
GAAACAGAGGCACGGACACTTGCTAGTATGTTGAGAGAAGTTGAGAGAAAAAATGAAGAGCTTAGTGTGT
TGCTGAAGGCGCAGCAAGTTGAATCAGAAAGAGCGCAGAGTGATATTGAGCATCTCTTTCAACATAATAG
GAAGTTAGAGTCTGTGGCTGAAGAACATGAAATACTGACAAAATCCTACATGGAACTTCTTCAGAGAAAT
GAAAGTACTGAAAAGAAGAATAAAGATTTACAGATCACATGTGATTCTCTGATGTTACAAATTGAGACAG
TGAAAAAGTTGAATGAGTCACTCAAGGATTGTAATGAAAAAAGTATTGCCCAATTAATAGAGAAAGAAGA
ACAGAGAAAAGAAGTACAGAATCAGCTAGTAGACAGAGAACATAAGCTAGCAAATTTGCATCAAAAAACA
AAAGTACAAGAAGAAAAGATTAAAACCTTACAAAAGGAAAGGGAAGATAAGGAAGAAACCATTGATATCC
TTAGAAAAGAATTAAGCAGAACAGAACAGATAAGAAAAGAGTTGAGCATTAAGGCTTCCTCCCTAGAGGT
TCAAAAGGCACAATTAGAAGGTCGTTTGGAAGAGAAAGAGTCCTTGGTGAAACTTCAGCAAGAGGAATTG
AACAAACACTCCCACATGATAGCAATGATCCACAGTTTAAGTGGTGGAAAAATAAATCCAGAAACTGTGA
ATCTCAGTATATAGACATTATGGCATTTTGGAATTTGTAATCTCATGATATTTTTGATG
